LOCUS       Exported 6845 bp ds-DNA circular SYN 12-MAY-2021
DEFINITION  synthetic circular DNA
ACCESSION   .
VERSION     .
KEYWORDS    PERK 3: PERK.dC.9E10.pCDNA
SOURCE      synthetic DNA construct
  ORGANISM  synthetic DNA construct
REFERENCE   1 (bases 1 to 6845)
  TITLE     PERK constructs
REFERENCE   2 (bases 1 to 6845)
  AUTHORS   .
  TITLE     Direct Submission
  JOURNAL   Exported May 12, 2021 from SnapGene Server 1.1.58
            http://www.snapgene.com
FEATURES             Location/Qualifiers
     source          1..6845
                     /organism="synthetic DNA construct"
                     /mol_type="other DNA"
     primer_bind     471..490
                     /label=pBR322ori-F
                     /note="pBR322 origin, forward primer"
     rep_origin      complement(603..1061)
                     /direction=LEFT
                     /label=f1 ori
                     /note="f1 bacteriophage origin of replication; arrow
                     indicates direction of (+) strand synthesis"
     primer_bind     complement(740..761)
                     /label=F1ori-F
                     /note="F1 origin, forward primer"
     primer_bind     955..974
                     /label=F1ori-R
                     /note="F1 origin, reverse primer"
     primer_bind     complement(1186..1204)
                     /label=pBRforEco
                     /note="pBR322 vectors, upsteam of EcoRI site, forward
                     primer"
     promoter        1272..1376
                     /gene="bla"
                     /label=AmpR promoter
     CDS             1377..2237
                     /codon_start=1
                     /gene="bla"
                     /product="beta-lactamase"
                     /label=AmpR
                     /note="confers resistance to ampicillin, carbenicillin, and
                     related antibiotics"
                     /translation="MSIQHFRVALIPFFAAFCLPVFAHPETLVKVKDAEDQLGARVGYI
                     ELDLNSGKILESFRPEERFPMMSTFKVLLCGAVLSRVDAGQEQLGRRIHYSQNDLVEYS
                     PVTEKHLTDGMTVRELCSAAITMSDNTAANLLLTTIGGPKELTAFLHNMGDHVTRLDRW
                     EPELNEAIPNDERDTTMPAAMATTLRKLLTGELLTLASRQQLIDWMEADKVAGPLLRSA
                     LPAGWFIADKSGAGERGSRGIIAALGPDGKPSRIVVIYTTGSQATMDERNRQIAEIGAS
                     LIKHW"
     primer_bind     complement(1595..1614)
                     /label=Amp-R
                     /note="Ampicillin resistance gene, reverse primer"
     enhancer        2310..2689
                     /label=CMV enhancer
                     /note="human cytomegalovirus immediate early enhancer"
     promoter        2690..2893
                     /label=CMV promoter
                     /note="human cytomegalovirus (CMV) immediate early
                     promoter"
     primer_bind     2844..2864
                     /label=CMV-F
                     /note="Human CMV immediate early promoter, forward primer"
     primer_bind     2938..2957
                     /label=T7
                     /note="T7 promoter, forward primer"
     promoter        2938..2956
                     /label=T7 promoter
                     /note="promoter for bacteriophage T7 RNA polymerase"
     CDS             5057..5086
                     /codon_start=1
                     /product="Myc (human c-Myc proto-oncogene) epitope tag"
                     /label=Myc
                     /translation="EQKLISEEDL"
     promoter        complement(5117..5135)
                     /label=SP6 promoter
                     /note="promoter for bacteriophage SP6 RNA polymerase"
     primer_bind     complement(5118..5135)
                     /label=SP6
                     /note="SP6 promoter, forward primer"
     intron          5219..5284
                     /label=small t intron
                     /note="SV40 (simian virus 40) small t antigen intron"
     CDS             5414..5434
                     /codon_start=1
                     /product="nuclear localization signal of SV40 (simian virus
                     40) large T antigen"
                     /label=SV40 NLS
                     /translation="PKKKRKV"
     polyA_signal    5706..5840
                     /label=SV40 poly(A) signal
                     /note="SV40 polyadenylation signal"
     primer_bind     complement(5743..5762)
                     /label=SV40pA-R
                     /note="SV40 polyA, reverse primer"
     primer_bind     5797..5816
                     /label=EBV-rev
                     /note="SV40 polyA terminator, reverse primer"
     rep_origin      6686..6821
                     /label=SV40 ori
                     /note="SV40 origin of replication"
     primer_bind     6748..6767
                     /label=SV40pro-F
                     /note="SV40 promoter/origin, forward primer"
ORIGIN
        1 ggcgtaatct gctgcttgca aacaaaaaaa ccaccgctac cagcggtggt ttgtttgccg
       61 gatcaagagc taccaactct ttttccgaag gtaactggct tcagcagagc gcagatacca
      121 aatactgtcc ttctagtgta gccgtagtta ggccaccact tcaagaactc tgtagcaccg
      181 cctacatacc tcgctctgct aatcctgtta ccagtggctg ctgccagtgg cgataagtcg
      241 tgtcttaccg ggttggactc aagacgatag ttaccggata aggcgcagcg gtcgggctga
      301 acggggggtt cgtgcacaca gcccagcttg gagcgaacga cctacaccga actgagatac
      361 ctacagcgtg agcattgaga aagcgccacg cttcccgaag ggagaaaggc ggacaggtat
      421 ccggtaagcg gcagggtcgg aacaggagag cgcacgaggg agcttccagg gggaaacgcc
      481 tggtatcttt atagtcctgt cgggtttcgc cacctctgac ttgagcgtcg atttttgtga
      541 tgctcgtcag gggggcggag cctatggaaa aacgccagca acgcaagcta gcttctagct
      601 agaaattgta aacgttaata ttttgttaaa attcgcgtta aatttttgtt aaatcagctc
      661 attttttaac caataggccg aaatcggcaa aatcccttat aaatcaaaag aatagcccga
      721 gatagggttg agtgttgttc cagtttggaa caagagtcca ctattaaaga acgtggactc
      781 caacgtcaaa gggcgaaaaa ccgtctatca gggcgatggc cnnnnnnnnn nnnnnnnnnn
      841 nnnnnnnnnn nnnnnnnnnn nnnnnnnnnn nnnnnnnnnn nnnnnnnnnn nnnnnnnnnn
      901 nnnnnnnnnn nnnnnnnnnn nnnnnnnnnn nnnnnngnnn nnnnnnnnnn nnnnnnnnnn
      961 nnnnnnnnnn nnnnnnnnnn nnnnnnnnnn nnnnnnnnnn nnnnnnnnnn nnnnnnnnnn
     1021 nnnnnnnnnn nnnnnnnnnn nnnnnnnnnn nnnnnnnnnn nnnnnnnnnn nnnnnnnnnn
     1081 naccgtataa cgtgctttcc tcgttgnnnn nnnnnnnnnn nnnnnnnnnn nnnnnnnnnn
     1141 nnnnnnnnnn nnnnnnnnnn nnnnnnnnnn ctggattacc aaagggcctc gtgatacgcc
     1201 tatttttata ggttaatgtc atgataataa tggtttctta gacgtcaggt ggcacttttc
     1261 ggggaaatgt gcgcggaacc cctatttgtt tatttttcta aatacattca aatatgtatc
     1321 cgctcatgag acaataaccc tgataaatgc ttcaataata ttgaaaaagg aagagtatga
     1381 gtattcaaca tttccgtgtc gcccttattc ccttttttgc ggcattttgc cttcctgttt
     1441 ttgctcaccc agaaacgctg gtgaaagtaa aagatgctga agatcagttg ggtgcacgag
     1501 tgggttacat cgaactggat ctcaacagcg gtaagatcct tgagagtttt cgccccgaag
     1561 aacgttttcc aatgatgagc acttttaaag ttctgctatg tggcgcggta ttatcccgtg
     1621 ttgacgccgg gcaagagcaa ctcggtcgcc gcatacacta ttctcagaat gacttggttg
     1681 agtactcacc agtcacagaa aagcatctta cggatggcat gacagtaaga gaattatgca
     1741 gtgctgccat aaccatgagt gataacactg cggccaactt acttctgaca acgatcggag
     1801 gaccgaagga gctaaccgct tttttgcaca acatggggga tcatgtaact cgccttgatc
     1861 gttgggaacc ggagctgaat gaagccatac caaacgacga gcgtgacacc acgatgcctg
     1921 cagcaatggc aacaacgttg cgcaaactat taactggcga actacttact ctagcttccc
     1981 ggcaacaatt aatagactgg atggaggcgg ataaagttgc aggaccactt ctgcgctcgg
     2041 cccttccggc tggctggttt attgctgata aatctggagc cggtgagcgt gggtctcgcg
     2101 gtatcattgc agcactgggg ccagatggta agccctcccg tatcgtagtt atctacacga
     2161 cggggagtca ggcaactatg gatgaacgaa atagacagat cgctgagata ggtgcctcac
     2221 tgattaagca ttggtaactg tcagaccaag tttactcata tatactttag attgatttaa
     2281 aacttcattt ttaatttctc tagcgcgttg acattgatta ttgactagtt attaatagta
     2341 atcaattacg gggtcattag ttcatagccc atatatggag ttccgcgtta cataacttac
     2401 ggtaaatggc ccgcctggct gaccgcccaa cgacccccgc ccattgacgt caataatgac
     2461 gtatgttccc atagtaacgc caatagggac tttccattga cgtcaatggg tggactattt
     2521 acggtaaact gcccacttgg cagtacatca agtgtatcat atgccaagta cgccccctat
     2581 tgacgtcaat gacggtaaat ggcccgcctg gcattatgcc cagtacatga ccttatggga
     2641 ctttcctact tggcagtaca tctacgtatt agtcatcgct attaccatgg tgatgcggtt
     2701 ttggcagtac atcaatgggc gtggatagcg gtttgactca cggggatttc caagtctcca
     2761 ccccattgac gtcaatggga gtttgttttg gcaccaaaat caacgggact ttccaaaatg
     2821 tcgtaacaac tccgccccat tgacgcaaat gggcggtagg cgtgtacggt gggaggtcta
     2881 tataagcaga gctctctggc taactagaga acccactgct tactggctta tcgaaattaa
     2941 tacgactcac tatagggaga cccaagcttg gtaccgagct cggatccact agtaacggcc
     3001 gccagtgtgc tggaattcgg cacgagcgat gtctgcacaa ggctgtcact caggtggcag
     3061 tggctgacac gtggccgggc agctctgctg ctgcggcgcg aagtcgagag gcggcggggt
     3121 ccgtggcgcg cgctcgcatt gctccgaggc tccgagcggc gatacgggcg ggcgccgacg
     3181 gcagggtctc catgcccgcg cgtggggcgg gccgctgatg gagcgcgcca cccggcccgg
     3241 gccgcgcgcg ctgctgctgc ttctgttcct gctgctgggc tgcgcggcgg ggatctctgc
     3301 ggtcgcgccc gcccgcagtt tgcttgctcc cgcgtcggag acagtgtttg gcttaggggc
     3361 agcggccgcc ccgacttcgg ccgcgcgggt gcctgcggtg gcaacggccg aagtgaccgt
     3421 ggaggacgcc gaggcattgc cggctgccgc tggcgaaccg gagtcacgcg cgacggagcc
     3481 cgatgacgac gtggaactgc ggcctcgcgg caggtccttg gtaatcatca gcactttaga
     3541 tggacgaatc gctgcactgg atgccgagaa tgatgggaaa aagcagtggg atttggacgt
     3601 ggggtctggt tccttggttt catctagcct cagcaagcca gaggtgtttg ggaacaagat
     3661 gatcatcccc tccctggatg gagacctctt ccagtgggac cgggaccgag agagcatgga
     3721 ggccgtcccc ttcacggtgg agtccctgct cgaatcttcc tacaagtttg gagatgatgt
     3781 tgttctggtt ggagggaaat ctctgattac atacggactc agtgcttaca gtggaaagct
     3841 gaggtatatc tgttctgcct tgggatgtcg ccgatgggat agtgatgaaa tggaagaaga
     3901 ggaagacatc ttgcttctgc agcgtacgca gaagactgtg cgagctgtcg ggcctcgaag
     3961 cggcagtgag aagtggaatt tcagtgttgg ccactttgaa cttcggtata ttccagacat
     4021 ggaaactaga gccggattca ttgaaagcac ctttaaaccg ggtggaaaca aagaagactc
     4081 taaaattatt tcagatgtgg aagaacaaga agccaccatg ctggacacag tgataaaagt
     4141 ttccgttgct gattggaagg tcatggcgtt tagtaggaag ggaggccgcc tggaatggga
     4201 gtaccagttt tgtactccca tcgcgtccgc ctggctggtg agggatggca aggtcatccc
     4261 catcagcctg tttgatgata caagttacac agccagcgaa gaagccttgg gagacgaaga
     4321 agacattgta gaggctgctc ggggagccac agagaacagc gtgtacttag ggatgtacag
     4381 aggccagctg tacctgcagt cgtccgtcag ggtctcagaa aagttcccta caagcccaaa
     4441 ggccttggag tctgtaaatg gcgaaaatgc aattattcct ctgccgacga tcaaatggaa
     4501 gcccttaatc cattctcctt ctaggactcc tgtcttggtt gggtctgatg aatttgacaa
     4561 atgtctaagt aatgataagt attcccacga agaatacagt aatggtgcac tttcaatcct
     4621 ccagtatcca tacgataacg gttactatct gccatactac aagagagaaa ggaataagcg
     4681 gagcacgcag atcacagtca ggttcctgga cagcccccac tacagcaaga acatccgcaa
     4741 gaaggaccct atcctcctgc tgcactggtg gaaggagata ttcgggacga tcctgctttg
     4801 catcgtagcc acgaccttca tcgtgcgcag gcttttccat cctcagcccc acaggcagcg
     4861 gaaggagtct gaaactcagt gccagactga aagtaaatac gactccgtga gtgccgatgt
     4921 cagtgacaac agctggaatg acatgaagta ctcaggatac gggaaaacgg ttctgagaca
     4981 gcggtcccgc tccatgagtt catctggaac aaaacattcc agacagccca gctgctcgta
     5041 cacgccactg cctggcgagc agaagctgat ctctgaggag gatctgtgac tcgagcatgc
     5101 atctagaggg ccctattcta tagtgtcacc taaatgctag aggatctttg tgaaggaacc
     5161 ttacttctgt ggtgtgacat aattggacaa actacctaca gagatttaaa gctctaaggt
     5221 aaatataaaa tttttaagtg tataatgtgt taaactactg attctaattg tttgtgtatt
     5281 ttagattcca acctatggaa ctgatgaatg ggagcagtgg tggaatgcct ttaatgagga
     5341 aaacctgttt tgctcagaag aaatgccatc tagtgatgat gaggctactg ctgactctca
     5401 acattctact cctccaaaaa agaagagaaa ggtagaagac cccaaggact ttccttcaga
     5461 attgctaagt tttttgagtc atgctgtgtt tagtaataga actcttgctt gctttgctat
     5521 ttacaccaca aaggaaaaag ctgcactgct atacaagaaa attatggaaa aatatttgat
     5581 gtatagtgcc ttgactagag atcataatca gccataccac atttgtagag gttttacttg
     5641 ctttaaaaaa cctcccacac ctccccctga acctgaaaca taaaatgaat gcaattgttg
     5701 ttgttaactt gtttattgca gcttataatg gttacaaata aagcaatagc atcacaaatt
     5761 tcacaaataa agcatttttt tcactgcatt ctagttgtgg tttgtccaaa ctcatcaatg
     5821 tatcttatca tgtctggatc atcccgccat ggtatcaacg ccatatttct atttacagta
     5881 gggacctctt cgttgtgtag gtaccgctgt attcctaggg aaatagtaga ggcaccttga
     5941 actgtctgca tcagccatat agcccccgct gttcgactta caaacacagg cacagtactg
     6001 acaaacccat acacctcctc tgaaataccc atagttgcta gggctgtctc cgaactcatt
     6061 acaccctcca aagtcagagc tgtaatttcg ccatcaaggg cagcgagggc ttctccagat
     6121 aaaatagctt ctgccgagag tcccgtaagg gtagacactt cagctaatcc ctcgatgagg
     6181 tctactagaa tagtcagtgc ggctcccatt ttgaaaattc acttacttga tcagcttcag
     6241 aagatggcgg agggcctcca acacagtaat tttcctcccg actcttaaaa tagaaaatgt
     6301 caagtcagtt aagcaggaag tggactaact gacgcagctg gccgtgcgac atcctctttt
     6361 aattagttgc taggcaacgc cctccagagg gcgtgtggtt ttgcaagagg aagcaaaagc
     6421 ctctccaccc aggcctagaa tgtttccacc caatcattac tatgacaaca gctgtttttt
     6481 ttagtattaa gcagaggccg gggacccctg ggcccgctta ctctggagaa aaagaagaga
     6541 ggcattgtag aggcttccag aggcaacttg tcaaaacagg actgcttcta tttctgtcac
     6601 actgtctggc cctgtcacaa ggtccagcac ctccataccc cctttaataa gcagtttggg
     6661 aacgggtgcg ggtcttactc cgcccatccc gcccctaact ccgcccagtt ccgcccattc
     6721 tccgccccat ggctgactaa ttttttttat ttatgcagag gccgaggccg cctcggcctc
     6781 tgagctattc cagaagtagt gaggaggctt ttttggaggc ctaggctttt gcaaaaagct
     6841 aattc
//
