[The description below was written by a language model from this plasmid's Addgene catalogue record and the feature table of its GenBank file.]
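Description:
PERK 3: PERK.dC.9E10.pCDNA is a mammalian expression plasmid built on a pCDNA backbone. It carries a C-terminally truncated form of mouse PERK (Eif2ak3, eukaryotic translation initiation factor 2 alpha kinase 3), the endoplasmic-reticulum-resident kinase that links protein folding status to translation. The insert of about 2 kb lacks amino acids 582–1081 and is fused at its C-terminus to the Myc 9E10 epitope for antibody detection. It was cloned between EcoRI and XhoI sites, both retained. The depositor notes an S1109T change found on sequencing, with no evidence that it affects activity. The PERK coding sequence itself is not annotated in the 6,845 bp feature table, but it evidently occupies the unannotated stretch between the T7 promoter and the Myc tag.

Expression is driven by the human CMV immediate-early enhancer and promoter. Downstream processing signals come from SV40: the small t antigen intron followed by the SV40 polyadenylation signal. An annotated SV40 NLS lies within this SV40-derived region and appears to be a by-product of that sequence rather than part of the PERK fusion. T7 and SP6 promoters flank the insert, which would allow in vitro transcription from either direction. An SV40 origin can support episomal replication in cells that express large T antigen, and no mammalian selection marker is annotated, so the plasmid is suited to transient transfection. In bacteria it is selected with ampicillin (bla) and carries an f1 origin; the bacterial plasmid origin is not annotated as a feature, although a pBR322-origin primer site is. The record lists the plasmid as low copy and states that the PERK cDNA destabilises plasmids, which is why it is supplied in a stabilising host strain. The record does not state a specific use beyond mammalian expression of this deletion mutant.
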