Addgene plasmid #21816: PERK 3: PERK.dC.9E10.pCDNA
Depositing lab: David Ron. Depositing organization: NYU Grossman School of Medicine. Publication: Protein translation and folding are coupled by an endoplasmic-reticulum-resident kinase. Harding HP, Zhang Y, Ron D. Nature. 1999 Jan 21. 397(6716):271-4. 10.1038/16729 PubMed 9930704.
Backbone
  Vector backbone: pCDNA
  Backbone size w/o insert (bp): 4756
  Vector type: Mammalian Expression
Growth in bacteria
  Bacterial resistance: Ampicillin, 100 μg/mL
  Growth temperature: 30°C
  Growth strain: Stbl2
  Growth instructions: We have found that the PERK cDNA confers instability (low replication ability) to plasmids. The plasmid will be provided in the STBL2 bacterial strain (gibco) which helps alleviate this problem. To recover the plasmid, stick a sterile toothpick into the stab and streak on an LB amp plate and grow at 30C. Pick an individual colony and grow in LB amp at 30C for the highest yield of plasmid.
  Copy number: Low Copy
Gene/Insert
  Gene/Insert name: PERK (C-term deleted) (alt name: Eif2ak3 eukaryotic translation initiation factor 2 alpha kinase 3)
  Species: M. musculus (mouse)
  Insert size (bp): 2000
  Mutation: amino-acids 582-1081 deleted
  Entrez Gene: Eif2ak3 (a.k.a. Pek, Perk)
  Tag / fusion protein: Myc (9E10) (C terminal on insert)
  Cloning method: Restriction Enzyme; 5′ cloning site EcoRI (not destroyed); 3′ cloning site XhoI (not destroyed)
  Sequencing primers: 5′ CMV-F
Terms and licenses: Academic/Nonprofit Terms; Industry Terms: Not Available to Industry
Depositor comments: Mouse PERK, C-term deleted (removes amino-acids 582-1081), 9E10-tagged at C-terminus, mammalian expression vector. Sequencing found a S1109T mutation. There is no evidence that the mutation affects activity.
How to cite: PERK 3: PERK.dC.9E10.pCDNA was a gift from David Ron (Addgene plasmid # 21816 ; http://n2t.net/addgene:21816 ; RRID:Addgene_21816)
