>Addgene plasmid #21816 | PERK 3: PERK.dC.9E10.pCDNA | addgene partial sequence | sequence record 27619 | 21816 with mPERK-F 5'-atccgcaagaaggaccctat
GACTGAAAGTAAATACGACTCCGTGAGTGCCGATGTCAGTGACAACAGCTGGAATGACATGAAGTACTCA
GGATACGGGAAAACGGTTCTGAGACAGCGGTCCCGCTCCATGAGTTCATCTGGAACAAAACATTCCAGAC
AGCCCAGCTGCTCGTACACGCCACTGCCTGGCGAGCAGAAGCTGATCTCTGAGGAGGATCTGTGACTCGA
GCATGCATCTAGAGGGCCCTATTCTATAGTGTCACCTAAATGCTAGAGGATCTTTGTGAAGGAACCTTAC
TTCTGTGGTGTGACATAATTGGACAAACTACCTACAGAGATTTAAAGCTCTAAGGTAAATATAAAATTTT
TAAGTGTATAATGTGTTAAACTACTGATTCTAATTGTTTGTGTATTTTAGATTCCAACCTATGG
