>Addgene plasmid #21816 | PERK 3: PERK.dC.9E10.pCDNA | addgene partial sequence | sequence record 27620 | 21816 with CMV-F
CCCACTGCTTACTGGCTTATCGAAATTAATACGACTCACTATAGGGAGACCCAAGCTTGGTACCGAGCTC
GGATCCACTAGTAACGGCCGCCAGTGTGCTGGAATTCGGCACGAGCGATGTCTGCACAAGGCTGTCACTC
AGGTGGCAGTGGCTGAGACGTGGCCGGGCAGCTCTGCTGCTGCGGCGCGAAGTCGAGAGGCGGCGGGGTC
CGTGGCGCGCGCTCGCAGTGCTCCGAGGCTCCGAGCGGCGAGACTGGCGGGCGCCGACCGCAGG
