>Addgene plasmid #21816 | PERK 3: PERK.dC.9E10.pCDNA | addgene partial sequence | sequence record 27621 | 21816 with SP6
TCANCGATCTTCCTCAAAGATCAGATCCTGCTCCCCTGGCAGTGGCCTGTACGATCAGCTGGGCTGTCTG
GAATGTTTTGGTCCGATGAAATCATGGAGCGGGACCGCTGTCTCATAACCGTTTTCCCGTATCCTGAGTA
CTTCATGTCATTCCACCTGTCGTCACTGACATCGGCACTCACGGAGNCGNATTTATTTTCAGTCTGGNAC
TGAGTTTCAGACTCCTTCCGCTGCCTGTGGGGCTGAGGATGGAAAAGCCTGCGCACGATGAAGGTCGTGG
CTACGATGCAAAGCAGGATTGACCCCAATATCTCCTTCCACCAGTGCAGCAGGACGATCCGGCCTTTCTT
GCGGATGTTCTTGCTGTANTGGGGGCTGCCCAGGAACCTGACTGTGATCTGCGCNCTCCGCTTATTCCTT
TCTCTCTTGTAGTATGGCAGATAGTAACCGTTCTTGCAGGGATACTGGAGGATTGAAAGTGCACCATTCC
TGTATTCCTCGTGGGAATACTAATCATTTACTTAGACATTTTGTCAAATTCATTCAAACCCAACCAAGAC
AGCGATCACAGAAGGAGAAAGGATGTANAGCTCTCCATTTGATCGTCCGCCCTAGGAATAATTGCCTTTT
TCGCCATTTAAACAATCCCAAAGCCTTTGGGGCTTGTAGGGAAATTTTTTNNAANACCCTGAAGGAACGA
TCTGTCCGGTACNNCCTGGCCNGATNAGTAGTCACCTACAGTCCAGGGCTGA
